Addgene plasmid #110105: FGFR2 K41E 3xFlag
Purpose: expresses FGFR2 with a single amino acid change in mammalian cells
Depositing lab: Martin Fernandez-Zapico. Depositing organization: Mayo Foundation for Medical Education and Research. Publication: Molecular Modeling and Functional Analysis of Exome Sequencing-Derived Variants of Unknown Significance Identify a Novel, Constitutively Active FGFR2 Mutant in Cholangiocarcinoma. Egan JB, Marks DL, Hogenson TL, Vrabel AM, Sigafoos AN, Tolosa EJ, Carr RM, Safgren SL, Hesles EE, Almada LL, Romecin-Duran PA, Iguchi E, Ala'Aldeen A, Kocher JA, Oliver GR, Prodduturi N, Mead DW, Hossain A, Huneke NE, Tagtow CM, Ailawadhi S, Ansell SM, Banck MS, Bryce AH, Carballido EM, Chanan-Khan AA, Curtis KK, Resnik E, Gawryletz CD, Go RS, Halfdanarson TR, Ho TH, Joseph RW, Kapoor P, Mansfield AS, Meurice N, Nageswara Rao AA, Nowakowski GS, Pardanani A, Parikh SA, Cheville JC, Feldman AL, Ramanathan RK, Robinson SI, Tibes R, Finnes HD, McCormick JB, McWilliams RR, Jatoi A, Patnaik MM, Silva AC, Wieben ED, McAllister TM, Rumilla KM, Kerr SE, Lazaridis KN, Farrugia G, Stewart AK, Clark KJ, Kennedy EJ, Klee EW, Borad MJ, Fernandez-Zapico ME. JCO Precis Oncol. 2017;2017:PO.17.00018. doi: 10.1200/PO.17.00018. Epub 2017 Aug 1. PubMed 30761385.
Backbone
  Vector backbone: p3xFlag-CMV-13
  Backbone manufacturer: Sigma
  Backbone size w/o insert (bp): 6300
  Total vector size (bp): 8763
  Vector type: Mammalian Expression
  Selectable markers: Neomycin (select with G418)
Growth in bacteria
  Bacterial resistance: Ampicillin, 100 μg/mL
  Growth temperature: 37°C
  Growth strain: DH5alpha
  Copy number: High Copy
Gene/Insert
  Gene/Insert name: fibroblast growth factor receptor 2 (alt name: FGFR2)
  Species: H. sapiens (human)
  Insert size (bp): 2463
  Mutation: mutated Lysine 41 to Glutamic acid (K41E)
  GenBank ID: NM_000141.4
  Entrez Gene: FGFR2 (a.k.a. BBDS, BEK, BFR-1, CD332, CEK3, CFD1, ECT1, JWS, K-SAM, KGFR, TK14, TK25)
  Promoter: CMV
  Tag / fusion protein: Flag (C terminal on backbone)
  Cloning method: Restriction Enzyme; 5′ cloning site Xba (not destroyed); 3′ cloning site BamHI (not destroyed)
  Sequencing primers: 5′ CMV-F; 3′ hGH-PA-R
Terms and licenses: Academic/Nonprofit Terms; Industry Terms: Not Available to Industry
How to cite: FGFR2 K41E 3xFlag was a gift from Martin Fernandez-Zapico (Addgene plasmid # 110105 ; http://n2t.net/addgene:110105 ; RRID:Addgene_110105)
