[The description below was written by a language model from this plasmid's Addgene catalogue record and pLannotate feature annotations shown in this document.]
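Description:
FGFR2 K41E 3xFlag is a mammalian expression plasmid built on the commercial p3xFlag-CMV-13 backbone. It carries the human fibroblast growth factor receptor 2 coding sequence (about 2.5 kb) with a single substitution of lysine 41 to glutamic acid. The insert was placed between XbaI and BamHI sites, both retained. Transcription is driven by the human cytomegalovirus immediate-early enhancer and promoter and terminated by the human growth hormone polyadenylation signal. The FGFR2 reading frame is followed by three tandem FLAG epitopes supplied by the backbone, giving a C-terminally tagged receptor that can be detected or immunoprecipitated with anti-FLAG antibodies. The feature table also annotates the backbone's preprotrypsin secretion leader upstream of the insert. The record does not say whether this leader is in frame with FGFR2 or whether the receptor relies on its own signal peptide.

In E. coli the plasmid replicates from a high-copy ColE1/pUC-type origin and is selected with ampicillin through the β-lactamase gene. An f1 origin is also present, which allows single-stranded DNA production. For stable mammalian lines, an SV40 early promoter drives the neomycin phosphotransferase gene, permitting G418 selection, with an SV40 polyadenylation signal downstream. The adjacent ble and partial str annotations, along with small lacZα, lacI, lac promoter/operator, T7 and CloDF13 fragments, appear to be backbone remnants rather than functional payload. The sequenced record (about 8.8 kb) is slightly longer than the catalogued total size.

The construct expresses an FGFR2 point variant in mammalian cells. The associated study concerned the functional assessment of exome-derived variants of unknown significance in cholangiocarcinoma.
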