Features (pLannotate 1.2.2; 22 found; start..end, strand, type, name):
      4..158     -  CDS            lacZα (fragment): LacZα fragment of β-galactosidase; lacZ fragment
    318..697     +  enhancer       CMV enhancer: human cytomegalovirus immediate early enhancer
    699..898     +  promoter       CMV promoter: human cytomegalovirus (CMV) immediate early promoter
    931..975     +  CDS            preprotrypsin leader: leader sequence from mouse preprotrypsin
   1033..3495    +  CDS            FGFR2 (sequence partly withheld): FGFR2_HUMAN - Also known as BEK, KGFR, KSAM. Experimental evidence at protein level: Swiss-Prot protein existence level 1. Tyrosine-protein kinase that acts as cell-surface receptor for fibroblast growth factors and plays an essential role in the regulation of cell proliferation, differentiation, migration and apoptosis, and in the regulation of embryonic development. Required for normal embryonic patterning, trophoblast function, limb bud development, lung morphogenesis, osteogenesis and skin development. Plays an essential role in the regulation of osteoblast differentiation, proliferation a
   3508..3573    +  CDS            3xFLAG: three tandem FLAG® epitope tags, followed by an enterokinase cleavage site
   3584..4206    +  polyA_signal   hGH poly(A) signal: human growth hormone polyadenylation signal
   4248..4545    +  promoter       SV40 promoter: SV40 enhancer and early promoter
   4599..5390    +  CDS            neo: KKA2_KLEPN - Also known as kan, nptII. Experimental evidence at protein level: Swiss-Prot protein existence level 1. Resistance to kanamycin, neomycin, paromomycin, ribostamycin, butirosin and gentamicin B. From Klebsiella pneumoniae.
   5414..5791    +  CDS            ble: BLE_KLEPN - Experimental evidence at protein level: Swiss-Prot protein existence level 1. Binding protein with a strong affinity to the bleomycin family of antibiotics. Binds to CL990; an antimitotic-antibiotic compound. From Klebsiella pneumoniae.
   5833..5892    +  CDS            str (fragment): STR_KLEPN - Protein inferred from homology: Swiss-Prot protein existence level 3. The aminoglycoside phosphotransferases achieve inactivation of their antibiotic substrates by phosphorylation. From Klebsiella pneumoniae.
   5915..5938    -  rep_origin     CloDF13 ori (fragment): Plasmids containing the CloDF13 (CDF) origin of replication can be propagated in E. coli cells that contain additional plasmids with compatible origins.
   5939..6022    +  CDS            large T antigen (fragment): large T antigen from SV40 (simian virus 40)
   6045..6179    +  polyA_signal   SV40 poly(A) signal: SV40 polyadenylation signal
   6185..6203    -  promoter       T7 promoter: promoter for bacteriophage T7 RNA polymerase
   6241..6257    -  protein_bind   lac operator: The lac repressor binds to the lac operator to inhibit transcription in E. coli. This inhibition can be relieved by adding lactose or isopropyl-β-D-thiogalactopyranoside (IPTG). lac repressor encoded by lacI
   6265..6295    -  promoter       lac promoter: promoter for the E. coli lac operon
   6343..6435    -  CDS            lacI (fragment): lac repressor; lacI; The lac repressor binds to the lac operator to inhibit transcription in E. coli. This inhibition can be relieved by adding lactose or isopropyl-β-D-thiogalactopyranoside (IPTG).
   6618..7206    -  rep_origin     ori: high-copy-number ColE1/pMB1/pBR322/pUC origin of replication
   7377..8237    -  CDS            AmpR: β-lactamase; bla; confers resistance to ampicillin, carbenicillin, and related antibiotics
   8238..8342    -  promoter       AmpR promoter: bla
   8369..8797    +  rep_origin     f1 ori (sequence partly withheld): f1 bacteriophage origin of replication; arrow indicates direction of (+) strand synthesis
>Addgene plasmid #110105 | FGFR2 K41E 3xFlag | addgene full sequence | sequence record 209781 | Addgene NGS Result
CCATTCGCCATTCAGGCTGCGCAACTGTTGGGAAGGGCGATCGGTGCGGGCCTCTTCGCTATTACGCCAG
CTGGCGAAAGGGGGATGTGCTGCAAGGCGATTAAGTTGGGTAACGCCAGGGTTTTCCCAGTCACGACGTT
GTAAAACGACGGCCAGTGCCAAGCTGATCTATACATTGAATCAATATTGGCAATTAGCCATATTAGTCAT
TGGTTATATAGCATAAATCAATATTGGCTATTGGCCATTGCATACGTTGTATCTATATCATAATATGTAC
ATTTATATTGGCTCATGTCCAATATGACCGCCATGTTGACATTGATTATTGACTAGTTATTAATAGTAAT
CAATTACGGGGTCATTAGTTCATAGCCCATATATGGAGTTCCGCGTTACATAACTTACGGTAAATGGCCC
GCCTGGCTGACCGCCCAACGACCCCCGCCCATTGACGTCAATAATGACGTATGTTCCCATAGTAACGCCA
ATAGGGACTTTCCATTGACGTCAATGGGTGGAGTATTTACGGTAAACTGCCCACTTGGCAGTACATCAAG
TGTATCATATGCCAAGTCCGCCCCCTATTGACGTCAATGACGGTAAATGGCCCGCCTGGCATTATGCCCA
GTACATGACCTTACGGGACTTTCCTACTTGGCAGTACATCTACGTATTAGTCATCGCTATTACCATGGTG
ATGCGGTTTTGGCAGTACACCAATGGGCGTGGATAGCGGTTTGACTCACGGGGATTTCCAAGTCTCCACC
CCATTGACGTCAATGGGAGTTTGTTTTGGCACCAAAATCAACGGGACTTTCCAAAATGTCGTAATAACCC
CGCCCCGTTGACGCAAATGGGCGGTAGGCGTGTACGGTGGGAGGTCTATATAAGCAGAGCTCGTTTAGTG
AACCGTCAGAATTACGGACCATGTCTGCACTTCTGATCCTAGCTCTTGTTGGAGCTGCAGTTGCTAAGCT
TGCGGCCGCGAATTCATCGATAGATCTGATATCGGTACCAGTCGACTCTAGAATGGTCAGCTGGGGTCGT
TTCATCTGCCTGGTCGTGGTCACCATGGCAACCTTGTCCCTGGCCCGGCCCTCCTTCAGTTTAGTTGAGG
ATACCACATTAGAGCCAGAAGAGCCACCAACCGAGTACCAAATCTCTCAACCAGAAGTGTACGTGGCTGC
GCCAGGGGAGTCGCTAGAGGTGCGCTGCCTGTTGAAAGATGCCGCCGTGATCAGTTGGACTAAGGATGGG
GTGCACTTGGGGCCCAACAATAGGACAGTGCTTATTGGGGAGTACTTGCAGATAAAGGGCGCCACGCCTA
GAGACTCCGGCCTCTATGCTTGTACTGCCAGTAGGACTGTAGACAGTGAAACTTGGTACTTCATGGTGAA
TGTCACAGATGCCATCTCATCCGGAGATGATGAGGATGACACCGACGGTGCGGAAGATTTTGTCAGTGAG
AACAGTAACAACAAGAGAGCACCATACTGGACCAACACAGAAAAGATGGAAAAGCGGCTCCATGCTGTGC
CTGCGGCCAACACTGTCAAGTTTCGCTGCCCAGCCGGGGGGAACCCAATGCCAACCATGCGGTGGCTGAA
AAACGGGAAGGAGTTTAAGCAGGAGCATCGCATTGGAGGCTACAAGGTACGAAACCAGCACTGGAGCCTC
ATTATGGAAAGTGTGGTCCCATCTGACAAGGGAAATTATACCTGTGTGGTGGAGAATGAATACGGGTCCA
TCAATCACACGTACCACCTGGATGTTGTGGAGCGATCGCCTCACCGGCCCATCCTCCAAGCCGGACTGCC
GGCAAATGCCTCCACAGTGGTTGGAGGAGACGTAGAGTTTGTCTGCAAGGTTTACAGTGATGCCCAGCCC
CACATCCAGTGGATCAAGCACGTGGAAAAGAACGGCAGTAAATACGGGCCCGACGGGCTGCCCTACCTCA
AGGTTCTCAAGGCCGCCGGTGTTAACACCACGGACAAAGAGATTGAGGTTCTCTATATTCGGAATGTAAC
TTTTGAGGACGCTGGGGAATATACGTGCTTGGCGGGTAATTCTATTGGGATATCCTTTCACTCTGCATGG
TTGACAGTTCTGCCAGCGCCTGGAAGAGAAAAGGAGATTACAGCTTCCCCAGACTACCTGGAGATAGCCA
TTTACTGCATAGGGGTCTTCTTAATCGCCTGTATGGTGGTAACAGTCATCCTGTGCCGAATGAAGAACAC
GACCAAGAAGCCAGACTTCAGCAGCCAGCCGGCTGTGCACAAGCTGACCAAACGTATCCCCCTGCGGAGA
CAAGTAACAGTTTCGGCTGAGTCCAGCTCCTCCATGAACTCCAACACCCCGCTGGTGAGGATAACAACAC
GCCTCTCTTCAACGGCAGACACCCCCATGCTGGCAGGGGTCTCC
[912 nt withheld, positions 2425-3336]
TACTTGGACCTCAGCCAACCTCTCGAACAGTATTCACCTAGTTACCCTGACACAAGAAGTTCTTGTTCTT
CAGGAGATGATTCTGTTTTTTCTCCAGACCCCATGCCTTACGAACCATGCCTTCCTCAGTATCCACACAT
AAACGGCAGTGTTAAAACAGGATCCCGGGCTGACTACAAAGACCATGACGGTGATTATAAAGATCATGAC
ATCGACTACAAGGATGACGATGACAAGTAGTGATCCCGGGTGGCATCCCTGTGACCCCTCCCCAGTGCCT
CTCCTGGCCCTGGAAGTTGCCACTCCAGTGCCCACCAGCCTTGTCCTAATAAAATTAAGTTGCATCATTT
TGTCTGACTAGGTGTCCTTCTATAATATTATGGGGTGGAGGGGGGTGGTATGGAGCAAGGGGCAAGTTGG
GAAGACAACCTGTAGGGCCTGCGGGGTCTATTGGGAACCAAGCTGGAGTGCAGTGGCACAATCTTGGCTC
ACTGCAATCTCCGCCTCCTGGGTTCAAGCGATTCTCCTGCCTCAGCCTCCCGAGTTGTTGGGATTCCAGG
CATGCATGACCAGGCTCAGCTAATTTTTGTTTTTTTGGTAGAGACGGGGTTTCACCATATTGGCCAGGCT
GGTCTCCAACTCCTAATCTCAGGTGATCTACCCACCTTGGCCTCCCAAATTGCTGGGATTACAGGCGTGA
ACCACTGCTCCCTTCCCTGTCCTTCTGATTTTAAAATAACTATACCAGCAGGAGGACGTCCAGACACAGC
ATAGGCTACCTGGCCATGCCCAACCGGTGGGACATTTGAGTTGCTTGCTTGGCACTGTCCTCTCATGCGT
TGGGTCCACTCAGTAGATGCCTGTTGAATTGGGTACGCGGCCAGCTTGGCTGTGGAATGTGTGTCAGTTA
GGGTGTGGAAAGTCCCCAGGCTCCCCAGCAGGCAGAAGTATGCAAAGCATGCATCTCAATTAGTCAGCAA
CCAGGTGTGGAAAGTCCCCAGGCTCCCCAGCAGGCAGAAGTATGCAAAGCATGCATCTCAATTAGTCAGC
AACCATAGTCCCGCCCCTAACTCCGCCCATCCCGCCCCTAACTCCGCCCAGTTCCGCCCATTCTCCGCCC
CATGGCTGACTAATTTTTTTTATTTATGCAGAGGCCGAGGCCGCCTCGGCCTCTGAGCTATTCCAGAAGT
AGTGAGGAGGCTTTTTTGGAGGAATTGATCAGCTTGGGATCTGATCAAGAGACAGGATGAGGATCGTTTC
GCATGATTGAACAAGATGGATTGCACGCAGGTTCTCCGGCCGCTTGGGTGGAGAGGCTATTCGGCTATGA
CTGGGCACAACAGACAATCGGCTGCTCTGATGCCGCCGTGTTCCGGCTGTCAGCGCAGGGGCGCCCGGTT
CTTTTTGTCAAGACCGACCTGTCCGGTGCCCTGAATGAACTGCAGGACGAGGCAGCGCGGCTATCGTGGC
TGGCCACGACGGGCGTTCCTTGCGCAGCTGTGCTCGACGTTGTCACTGAAGCGGGAAGGGACTGGCTGCT
ATTGGGCGAAGTGCCGGGGCAGGATCTCCTGTCATCTCACCTTGCTCCTGCCGAGAAAGTATCCATCATG
GCTGATGCAATGCGGCGGCTGCATACGCTTGATCCGGCTACCTGCCCATTCGACCACCAAGCGAAACATC
GCATCGAGCGAGCACGTACTCGGATGGAAGCCGGTCTTGTCGATCAGGATGATCTGGACGAAGAGCATCA
GGGGCTCGCGCCAGCCGAACTGTTCGCCAGGCTCAAGGCGCGCATGCCCGACGGCGAGGATCTCGTCGTG
ACCCATGGCGATGCCTGCTTGCCGAATATCATGGTGGAAAATGGCCGCTTTTCTGGATTCATCGACTGTG
GCCGGCTGGGTGTGGCGGACCGCTATCAGGACATAGCGTTGGCTACCCGTGATATTGCTGAAGAGCTTGG
CGGCGAATGGGCTGACCGCTTCCTCGTGCTTTACGGTATCGCCGCTCCCGATTCGCAGCGCATCGCCTTC
TATCGCCTTCTTGACGAGTTCTTCTGAGCGGGACTCTGGGGTTCGAAATGACCGACCAAGCGACGCCCAA
CCTGCCATCACGAGATTTCGATTCCACCGCCGCCTTCTATGAAAGGTTGGGCTTCGGAATCGTTTTCCGG
GACGCCGGCTGGATGATCCTCCAGCGCGGGGATCTCATGCTGGAGTTCTTCGCCCACCCCGGGCTCGATC
CCCTCGCGAGTTGGTTCAGCTGCTGCCTGAGGCTGGACGACCTCGCGGAGTTCTACCGGCAGTGCAAATC
CGTCGGCATCCAGGAAACCAGCAGCGGCTATCCGCGCATCCATGCCCCCGAACTGCAGGAGTGGGGAGGC
ACGATGGCCGCTTTGGTCGACCCGGACGGGACGCTCCTGCGCCTGATACAGAACGAATTGCTTGCAGGCA
TCTCATGAGTGTGTCTTCCCGTTTTCCGCCTGAGGTCACTGCGTGGATGGAGCGCTGGCGCCTGCTGCGC
GACGGCGAGCTGCTCACCACCCACTCGCCAAGCTGGAACCGTAAAAAGGCCGCGTTGCTGGCGTTTTTCC
ATAGGCTCCGCCGATCATAATCAGCCATACCACATTTGTAGAGGTTTTACTTGCTTTAAAAAACCTCCCA
CACCTCCCCCTGAACCTGAAACATAAAATGAATGCAATTGTTGTTGTTAACTTGTTTATTGCAGCTTATA
ATGGTTACAAATAAAGCAATAGCATCACAAATTTCACAAATAAAGCATTTTTTTCACTGCATTCTAGTTG
TGGTTTGTCCAAACTCATCAATGTATCTTATCATGTCTGGATCAATTCCCTATAGTGAGTCGTATTAAAT
TCGTAATCATGTCATAGCTGTTTCCTGTGTGAAATTGTTATCCGCTCACAATTCCACACAACATACGAGC
CGGAAGCATAAAGTGTAAAGCCTGGGGTGCCTAATGAGTGGCTAACTCACATTAATTGCGTTGCGCTCAC
TGCCCGCTTTCCAGTCGGGAAACCTGTCGTGCCAGCTGCATTAATGAATCGGCCAACGCGCGGGGAGAGG
CGGTTTGCGTATTGGGCGCTCTTCCGCTTCCTCGCTCACTGACTCGCTGCGCTCGGTCGTTCGGCTGCGG
CGAGCGGTATCAGCTCACTCAAAGGCGGTAATACGGTTATCCACAGAATCAGGGGATAACGCAGGAAAGA
ACATGTGAGCAAAAGGCCAGCAAAAGGCCAGGAACCGTAAAAAGGCCGCGTTGCTGGCGTTTTTCCATAG
GCTCCGCCCCCCTGACGAGCATCACAAAAATCGACGCTCAAGTCAGAGGTGGCGAAACCCGACAGGACTA
TAAAGATACCAGGCGTTTCCCCCTGGAAGCTCCCTCGTGCGCTCTCCTGTTCCGACCCTGCCGCTTACCG
GATACCTGTCCGCCTTTCTCCCTTCGGGAAGCGTGGCGCTTTCTCATAGCTCACGCTGTAGGTATCTCAG
TTCGGTGTAGGTCGTTCGCTCCAAGCTGGGCTGTGTGCACGAACCCCCCGTTCAGCCCGACCGCTGCGCC
TTATCCGGTAACTATCGTCTTGAGTCCAACCCGGTAAGACACGACTTATCGCCACTGGCAGCAGCCACTG
GTAACAGGATTAGCAGAGCGAGGTATGTAGGCGGTGCTACAGAGTTCTTGAAGTGGTGGCCTAACTACGG
CTACACTAGAAGAACAGTATTTGGTATCTGCGCTCTGCTGAAGCCAGTTACCTTCGGAAAAAGAGTTGGT
AGCTCTTGATCCGGCAAACAAACCACCGCTGGTAGCGGTGGTTTTTTTGTTTGCAAGCAGCAGATTACGC
GCAGAAAAAAAGGATCTCAAGAAGATCCTTTGATCTTTTCTACGGGGTCTGACGCTCAGTGGAACGAAAA
CTCACGTTAAGGGATTTTGGTCATGAGATTATCAAAAAGGATCTTCACCTAGATCCTTTTAAATTAAAAA
TGAAGTTTTAAATCAATCTAAAGTATATATGAGTAAACTTGGTCTGACAGTTACCAATGCTTAATCAGTG
AGGCACCTATCTCAGCGATCTGTCTATTTCGTTCATCCATAGTTGCCTGACTCCCCGTCGTGTAGATAAC
TACGATACGGGAGGGCTTACCATCTGGCCCCAGTGCTGCAATGATACCGCGAGACCCACGCTCACCGGCT
CCAGATTTATCAGCAATAAACCAGCCAGCCGGAAGGGCCGAGCGCAGAAGTGGTCCTGCAACTTTATCCG
CCTCCATCCAGTCTATTAATTGTTGCCGGGAAGCTAGAGTAAGTAGTTCGCCAGTTAATAGTTTGCGCAA
CGTTGTTGCCATTGCTACAGGCATCGTGGTGTCACGCTCGTCGTTTGGTATGGCTTCATTCAGCTCCGGT
TCCCAACGATCAAGGCGAGTTACATGATCCCCCATGTTGTGCAAAAAAGCGGTTAGCTCCTTCGGTCCTC
CGATCGTTGTCAGAAGTAAGTTGGCCGCAGTGTTATCACTCATGGTTATGGCAGCACTGCATAATTCTCT
TACTGTCATGCCATCCGTAAGATGCTTTTCTGTGACTGGTGAGTACTCAACCAAGTCATTCTGAGAATAG
TGTATGCGGCGACCGAGTTGCTCTTGCCCGGCGTCAATACGGGATAATACCGCGCCACATAGCAGAACTT
TAAAAGTGCTCATCATTGGAAAACGTTCTTCGGGGCGAAAACTCTCAAGGATCTTACCGCTGTTGAGATC
CAGTTCGATGTAACCCACTCGTGCACCCAACTGATCTTCAGCATCTTTTACTTTCACCAGCGTTTCTGGG
TGAGCAAAAACAGGAAGGCAAAATGCCGCAAAAAAGGGAATAAGGGCGACACGGAAATGTTGAATACTCA
TACTCTTCCTTTTTCAATATTATTGAAGCATTTATCAGGGTTATTGTCTCATGAGCGGATACATATTTGA
ATGTATTTAGAAAAATAAACAAATAGGGGTTCCGCGCACATTTCCCCGAAAAGTGCCACCTG
[124 nt withheld, positions 8369-8492]
C
[91 nt withheld, positions 8494-8584]
A
[49 nt withheld, positions 8586-8634]
CCTTTGACGTTGGAGTCCACGTTCTTT
[37 nt withheld, positions 8662-8698]
ACCCTATCTCGGTCTATTCTTTTGATTTATAAGGGATTTTGCCGATTTCGGCCTATTGGTTAAAAAATGA
GCTGATTTAACAAAAATTTAACGCGAATTTTAACAAAATATTAACGCTTACAATTT
