>Addgene plasmid #110105 | FGFR2 K41E 3xFlag | depositor partial sequence | sequence record 207180 | full insert
ATGGTCAGCTGGGGTCGTTTCATCTGCCTGGTCGTGGTCACCATGGCAACCTTGTCCCTGGCCCGGCCCT
CCTTCAGTTTAGTTGAGGATACCACATTAGAGCCAGAAGAGCCACCAACCGAGTACCAAATCTCTCAACC
AGAAGTGTACGTGGCTGCGCCAGGGGAGTCGCTAGAGGTGCGCTGCCTGTTGAAAGATGCCGCCGTGATC
AGTTGGACTAAGGATGGGGTGCACTTGGGGCCCAACAATAGGACAGTGCTTATTGGGGAGTACTTGCAGA
TAAAGGGCGCCACGCCTAGAGACTCCGGCCTCTATGCTTGTACTGCCAGTAGGACTGTAGACAGTGAAAC
TTGGTACTTCATGGTGAATGTCACAGATGCCATCTCATCCGGAGATGATGAGGATGACACCGACGGTGCG
GAAGATTTTGTCAGTGAGAACAGTAACAACAAGAGAGCACCATACTGGACCAACACAGAAAAGATGGAAA
AGCGGCTCCATGCTGTGCCTGCGGCCAACACTGTCAAGTTTCGCTGCCCAGCCGGGGGGAACCCAATGCC
AACCATGCGGTGGCTGAAAAACGGGAAGGAGTTTAAGCAGGAGCATCGCATTGGAGGCTACAAGGTACGA
AACCAGCACTGGAGCCTCATTATGGAAAGTGTGGTCCCATCTGACAAGGGAAATTATACCTGTGTGGTGG
AGAATGAATACGGGTCCATCAATCACACGTACCACCTGGATGTTGTGGAGCGATCGCCTCACCGGCCCAT
CCTCCAAGCCGGACTGCCGGCAAATGCCTCCACAGTGGTTGGAGGAGACGTAGAGTTTGTCTGCAAGGTT
TACAGTGATGCCCAGCCCCACATCCAGTGGATCAAGCACGTGGAAAAGAACGGCAGTAAATACGGGCCCG
ACGGGCTGCCCTACCTCAAGGTTCTCAAGGCCGCCGGTGTTAACACCACGGACAAAGAGATTGAGGTTCT
CTATATTCGGAATGTAACTTTTGAGGACGCTGGGGAATATACGTGCTTGGCGGGTAATTCTATTGGGATA
TCCTTTCACTCTGCATGGTTGACAGTTCTGCCAGCGCCTGGAAGAGAAAAGGAGATTACAGCTTCCCCAG
ACTACCTGGAGATAGCCATTTACTGCATAGGGGTCTTCTTAATCGCCTGTATGGTGGTAACAGTCATCCT
GTGCCGAATGAAGAACACGACCAAGAAGCCAGACTTCAGCAGCCAGCCGGCTGTGCACAAGCTGACCAAA
CGTATCCCCCTGCGGAGACAAGTAACAGTTTCGGCTGAGTCCAGCTCCTCCATGAACTCCAACACCCCGC
TGGTGAGGATAACAACACGCCTCTCTTCAACGGCAGACACCCCCATGCTGGCAGGGGTCTCC
[912 nt withheld, positions 1393-2304]
TACTTGGACCTCAGCCAACCTCTCGAACAGTATTCACCTAGTTACCCTGACACAAGAAGTTCTTGTTCTT
CAGGAGATGATTCTGTTTTTTCTCCAGACCCCATGCCTTACGAACCATGCCTTCCTCAGTATCCACACAT
AAACGGCAGTGTTAAAACA
